Addgene plasmid #83340: pdCas9-Tet1-CD
Purpose: To introduce dCas9-fused Tet1-CD and sgRNA2.0 system
Depositing lab: Ronggui Hu. Publication: A CRISPR-based approach for targeted DNA demethylation. Xu X, Tao Y, Gao X, Zhang L, Li X, Zou W, Ruan K, Wang F, Xu GL, Hu R. Cell Discov. 2016 May 3;2:16009. doi: 10.1038/celldisc.2016.9. eCollection 2016. PubMed 27462456.
Backbone
  Vector backbone: pX330
  Backbone manufacturer: Received from Feng Zhang (MIT)
  Vector type: Mammalian Expression, CRISPR
Growth in bacteria
  Bacterial resistance: Ampicillin, 100 μg/mL
  Growth temperature: 37°C
  Growth strain: NEB Stable
  Copy number: High Copy
Gene/Insert
  Gene/Insert name: dCas9-Tet1-CD and sgRNA scaffold with 2xMS2 binding sites
  Species: Synthetic
  Mutation: D10A, H840A
  Promoter: U6, CBH
  Cloning method: Gibson Cloning
  Sequencing primers: 5′ U6; 3′ BGH-rev
Terms and licenses: Academic/Nonprofit Terms; Industry Terms: Not Available to Industry
How to cite: pdCas9-Tet1-CD was a gift from Ronggui Hu (Addgene plasmid # 83340 ; http://n2t.net/addgene:83340 ; RRID:Addgene_83340)
