[The description below was written by a language model from this plasmid's Addgene catalogue record and the feature table of its GenBank file.]
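Description:
pdCas9-Tet1-CD is a 10,467 bp mammalian expression and CRISPR plasmid built on the pX330 backbone, designed to deliver a nuclease-dead Cas9 fused to the Tet1 catalytic domain together with a modified guide RNA scaffold for targeted DNA demethylation. It is maintained in bacteria through a high-copy ColE1/pUC-type origin and selected with ampicillin via the beta-lactamase gene. An f1 phage origin is also present. A single AAV2 inverted terminal repeat is annotated downstream of the expression cassette; because only one ITR is annotated, nothing in the record indicates that the plasmid is meant for AAV packaging.

The plasmid carries two transcription units. A human U6 RNA polymerase III promoter drives the "sgRNA2.0" scaffold, which contains two MS2 stem loops that can recruit proteins fused to the bacteriophage MS2 coat protein. The record does not describe a specific targeting spacer. The second unit uses the CBh promoter (CMV enhancer, chicken beta-actin promoter and a hybrid intron) to express an HA-tagged Streptococcus pyogenes dCas9 flanked by SV40 nuclear localization signals. The D10A and H840A mutations abolish cleavage while preserving RNA-guided DNA binding. The Tet1 catalytic domain is not separately annotated in the feature table, but roughly 2 kb of unannotated sequence lies between the C-terminal NLS and the bGH polyadenylation signal, which is presumably where it resides. The source species of Tet1 is not stated, and the insert is listed as synthetic. In use, the guide directs the fusion to a chosen locus, where the Tet1 domain, a 5-methylcytosine dioxygenase, can promote local demethylation.
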