LOCUS       Exported 10467 bp ds-DNA circular SYN 10-JUN-2021
DEFINITION  To introduce dCas9-fused Tet1-CD and sgRNA2.0 system.
ACCESSION   .
VERSION     .
KEYWORDS    pdCas9-Tet1-CD
SOURCE      synthetic DNA construct
  ORGANISM  synthetic DNA construct
REFERENCE   1 (bases 1 to 10467)
  AUTHORS   Xu X, Tao Y, Gao X, Zhang L, Li X, Zou W, Ruan K, Wang F, Xu GL, Hu
            R
  TITLE     A CRISPR-based approach for targeted DNA demethylation.
  JOURNAL   Cell Discov. 2016 May 3;2:16009. doi: 10.1038/celldisc.2016.9.
            eCollection 2016.
  PUBMED    27462456
REFERENCE   2 (bases 1 to 10467)
  AUTHORS   .
  TITLE     Direct Submission
  JOURNAL   Exported Jun 10, 2021 from SnapGene Server 1.1.58
            http://www.snapgene.com
FEATURES             Location/Qualifiers
     source          1..10467
                     /organism="synthetic DNA construct"
                     /mol_type="other DNA"
     promoter        1..241
                     /label=U6 promoter
                     /note="RNA polymerase III promoter for human U6 snRNA"
     primer_bind     1..21
                     /label=hU6-F
                     /note="Human U6 promoter, forward primer"
     primer_bind     172..191
                     /label=LKO.1 5'
                     /note="Human U6 promoter, forward primer"
     misc_RNA        285..303
                     /label=MS2 stem loop
                     /note="stem loop that binds the bacteriophage MS2 coat
                     protein"
     misc_RNA        355..373
                     /label=MS2 stem loop
                     /note="stem loop that binds the bacteriophage MS2 coat
                     protein"
     enhancer        416..701
                     /label=CMV enhancer
                     /note="human cytomegalovirus immediate early enhancer;
                     contains an 18-bp deletion relative to the standard CMV
                     enhancer"
     promoter        703..980
                     /label=chicken beta-actin promoter
     intron          981..1208
                     /label=hybrid intron
                     /note="hybrid between chicken beta-actin (CBA) and minute
                     virus of mice (MMV) introns (Gray et al., 2011)"
     CDS             1229..1255
                     /codon_start=1
                     /product="HA (human influenza hemagglutinin) epitope tag"
                     /label=HA
                     /translation="YPYDVPDYA"
     CDS             1259..1279
                     /codon_start=1
                     /product="nuclear localization signal of SV40 (simian virus
                     40) large T antigen"
                     /label=SV40 NLS
                     /translation="PKKKRKV"
     CDS             1289..5389
                     /codon_start=1
                     /product="catalytically dead mutant of the Cas9
                     endonuclease from the Streptococcus pyogenes Type II
                     CRISPR/Cas system"
                     /label=dCas9
                     /note="RNA-guided DNA-binding protein that lacks
                     endonuclease activity due to the D10A mutation in the RuvC
                     catalytic domain and the H840A mutation in the HNH
                     catalytic domain"
                     /translation="DKKYSIGLAIGTNSVGWAVITDEYKVPSKKFKVLGNTDRHSIKKN
                     LIGALLFDSGETAEATRLKRTARRRYTRRKNRICYLQEIFSNEMAKVDDSFFHRLEESF
                     LVEEDKKHERHPIFGNIVDEVAYHEKYPTIYHLRKKLVDSTDKADLRLIYLALAHMIKF
                     RGHFLIEGDLNPDNSDVDKLFIQLVQTYNQLFEENPINASGVDAKAILSARLSKSRRLE
                     NLIAQLPGEKKNGLFGNLIALSLGLTPNFKSNFDLAEDAKLQLSKDTYDDDLDNLLAQI
                     GDQYADLFLAAKNLSDAILLSDILRVNTEITKAPLSASMIKRYDEHHQDLTLLKALVRQ
                     QLPEKYKEIFFDQSKNGYAGYIDGGASQEEFYKFIKPILEKMDGTEELLVKLNREDLLR
                     KQRTFDNGSIPHQIHLGELHAILRRQEDFYPFLKDNREKIEKILTFRIPYYVGPLARGN
                     SRFAWMTRKSEETITPWNFEEVVDKGASAQSFIERMTNFDKNLPNEKVLPKHSLLYEYF
                     TVYNELTKVKYVTEGMRKPAFLSGEQKKAIVDLLFKTNRKVTVKQLKEDYFKKIECFDS
                     VEISGVEDRFNASLGTYHDLLKIIKDKDFLDNEENEDILEDIVLTLTLFEDREMIEERL
                     KTYAHLFDDKVMKQLKRRRYTGWGRLSRKLINGIRDKQSGKTILDFLKSDGFANRNFMQ
                     LIHDDSLTFKEDIQKAQVSGQGDSLHEHIANLAGSPAIKKGILQTVKVVDELVKVMGRH
                     KPENIVIEMARENQTTQKGQKNSRERMKRIEEGIKELGSQILKEHPVENTQLQNEKLYL
                     YYLQNGRDMYVDQELDINRLSDYDVDAIVPQSFLKDDSIDNKVLTRSDKNRGKSDNVPS
                     EEVVKKMKNYWRQLLNAKLITQRKFDNLTKAERGGLSELDKAGFIKRQLVETRQITKHV
                     AQILDSRMNTKYDENDKLIREVKVITLKSKLVSDFRKDFQFYKVREINNYHHAHDAYLN
                     AVVGTALIKKYPKLESEFVYGDYKVYDVRKMIAKSEQEIGKATAKYFFYSNIMNFFKTE
                     ITLANGEIRKRPLIETNGETGEIVWDKGRDFATVRKVLSMPQVNIVKKTEVQTGGFSKE
                     SILPKRNSDKLIARKKDWDPKKYGGFDSPTVAYSVLVVAKVEKGKSKKLKSVKELLGIT
                     IMERSSFEKNPIDFLEAKGYKEVKKDLIIKLPKYSLFELENGRKRMLASAGELQKGNEL
                     ALPSKYVNFLYLASHYEKLKGSPEDNEQKQLFVEQHKHYLDEIIEQISEFSKRVILADA
                     NLDKVLSAYNKHRDKPIREQAENIIHLFTLTNLGAPAAFKYFDTTIDRKRYTSTKEVLD
                     ATLIHQSITGLYETRIDLSQLGGD"
     CDS             5393..5413
                     /codon_start=1
                     /product="nuclear localization signal of SV40 (simian virus
                     40) large T antigen"
                     /label=SV40 NLS
                     /translation="PKKKRKV"
     primer_bind     complement(7508..7525)
                     /label=BGH-rev
                     /note="Bovine growth hormone terminator, reverse primer.
                     Also called BGH reverse"
     polyA_signal    7514..7721
                     /label=bGH poly(A) signal
                     /note="bovine growth hormone polyadenylation signal"
     repeat_region   7730..7870
                     /label=AAV2 ITR
                     /note="inverted terminal repeat of adeno-associated virus
                     serotype 2"
     repeat_region   7730..7859
                     /label=AAV2 ITR
     rep_origin      7945..8400
                     /direction=RIGHT
                     /label=f1 ori
                     /note="f1 bacteriophage origin of replication; arrow
                     indicates direction of (+) strand synthesis"
     primer_bind     complement(8032..8051)
                     /label=F1ori-R
                     /note="F1 origin, reverse primer"
     primer_bind     8242..8263
                     /label=F1ori-F
                     /note="F1 origin, forward primer"
     primer_bind     complement(8417..8436)
                     /label=pRS-marker
                     /note="pRS vectors, use to sequence yeast selectable
                     marker"
     primer_bind     8536..8558
                     /label=pGEX 3'
                     /note="pGEX vectors, reverse primer"
     primer_bind     complement(8596..8614)
                     /label=pBRforEco
                     /note="pBR322 vectors, upsteam of EcoRI site, forward
                     primer"
     promoter        8682..8786
                     /gene="bla"
                     /label=AmpR promoter
     CDS             8787..9647
                     /codon_start=1
                     /gene="bla"
                     /product="beta-lactamase"
                     /label=AmpR
                     /note="confers resistance to ampicillin, carbenicillin, and
                     related antibiotics"
                     /translation="MSIQHFRVALIPFFAAFCLPVFAHPETLVKVKDAEDQLGARVGYI
                     ELDLNSGKILESFRPEERFPMMSTFKVLLCGAVLSRIDAGQEQLGRRIHYSQNDLVEYS
                     PVTEKHLTDGMTVRELCSAAITMSDNTAANLLLTTIGGPKELTAFLHNMGDHVTRLDRW
                     EPELNEAIPNDERDTTMPVAMATTLRKLLTGELLTLASRQQLIDWMEADKVAGPLLRSA
                     LPAGWFIADKSGAGERGSRGIIAALGPDGKPSRIVVIYTTGSQATMDERNRQIAEIGAS
                     LIKHW"
     primer_bind     complement(9005..9024)
                     /label=Amp-R
                     /note="Ampicillin resistance gene, reverse primer"
     rep_origin      9818..10406
                     /direction=RIGHT
                     /label=ori
                     /note="high-copy-number ColE1/pMB1/pBR322/pUC origin of
                     replication"
     primer_bind     10307..10326
                     /label=pBR322ori-F
                     /note="pBR322 origin, forward primer"
ORIGIN
        1 gagggcctat ttcccatgat tccttcatat ttgcatatac gatacaaggc tgttagagag
       61 ataattggaa ttaatttgac tgtaaacaca aagatattag tacaaaatac gtgacgtaga
      121 aagtaataat ttcttgggta gtttgcagtt ttaaaattat gttttaaaat ggactatcat
      181 atgcttaccg taacttgaaa gtatttcgat ttcttggctt tatatatctt gtggaaagga
      241 cgaaacaccg ggtcttcgag aagacctgtt ttagagctag gccaacatga ggatcaccca
      301 tgtctgcagg gcctagcaag ttaaaataag gctagtccgt tatcaacttg gccaacatga
      361 ggatcaccca tgtctgcagg gccaagtggc accgagtcgg tgcttttttg gtacccgtta
      421 cataacttac ggtaaatggc ccgcctggct gaccgcccaa cgacccccgc ccattgacgt
      481 caatagtaac gccaataggg actttccatt gacgtcaatg ggtggagtat ttacggtaaa
      541 ctgcccactt ggcagtacat caagtgtatc atatgccaag tacgccccct attgacgtca
      601 atgacggtaa atggcccgcc tggcattgtg cccagtacat gaccttatgg gactttccta
      661 cttggcagta catctacgta ttagtcatcg ctattaccat ggtcgaggtg agccccacgt
      721 tctgcttcac tctccccatc tcccccccct ccccaccccc aattttgtat ttatttattt
      781 tttaattatt ttgtgcagcg atgggggcgg gggggggggg ggggcgcgcg ccrggsgggg
      841 sggggsgggg sgrggggsgg ggsggggsgr ggcggagagg tgcggcggca gccaatcaga
      901 gcggcgcgct ccgaaagttt ccttttatgg cgaggcggcg gcggcggcgg ccctataaaa
      961 agcgaagcgc gcggcgggcg ggagtcgctg cgcgctgcct tcgccccgtg ccccgctccg
     1021 ccgccgcctc gcgccgcccg ccccggctct gactgaccgc gttactccca caggtgagcg
     1081 ggcgggacgg cccttctcct ccgggctgta attagctgag caagaggtaa gggtttaagg
     1141 gatggttggt tggtggggta ttaatgttta attacctgga gcacctgcct gaaatcactt
     1201 tttttcaggt tggaccggtg ccaccatgta cccatacgat gttccagatt acgcttcgcc
     1261 gaagaaaaag cgcaaggtcg aagcgtccga caagaagtac agcatcggcc tggccatcgg
     1321 caccaactct gtgggctggg ccgtgatcac cgacgagtac aaggtgccca gcaagaaatt
     1381 caaggtgctg ggcaacaccg accggcacag catcaagaag aacctgatcg gagccctgct
     1441 gttcgacagc ggcgaaacag ccgaggccac ccggctgaag agaaccgcca gaagaagata
     1501 caccagacgg aagaaccgga tctgctatct gcaagagatc ttcagcaacg agatggccaa
     1561 ggtggacgac agcttcttcc acagactgga agagtccttc ctggtggaag aggataagaa
     1621 gcacgagcgg caccccatct tcggcaacat cgtggacgag gtggcctacc acgagaagta
     1681 ccccaccatc taccacctga gaaagaaact ggtggacagc accgacaagg ccgacctgcg
     1741 gctgatctat ctggccctgg cccacatgat caagttccgg ggccacttcc tgatcgaggg
     1801 cgacctgaac cccgacaaca gcgacgtgga caagctgttc atccagctgg tgcagaccta
     1861 caaccagctg ttcgaggaaa accccatcaa cgccagcggc gtggacgcca aggccatcct
     1921 gtctgccaga ctgagcaaga gcagacggct ggaaaatctg atcgcccagc tgcccggcga
     1981 gaagaagaat ggcctgttcg gcaacctgat tgccctgagc ctgggcctga cccccaactt
     2041 caagagcaac ttcgacctgg ccgaggatgc caaactgcag ctgagcaagg acacctacga
     2101 cgacgacctg gacaacctgc tggcccagat cggcgaccag tacgccgacc tgtttctggc
     2161 cgccaagaac ctgtccgacg ccatcctgct gagcgacatc ctgagagtga acaccgagat
     2221 caccaaggcc cccctgagcg cctctatgat caagagatac gacgagcacc accaggacct
     2281 gaccctgctg aaagctctcg tgcggcagca gctgcctgag aagtacaaag agattttctt
     2341 cgaccagagc aagaacggct acgccggcta cattgacggc ggagccagcc aggaagagtt
     2401 ctacaagttc atcaagccca tcctggaaaa gatggacggc accgaggaac tgctcgtgaa
     2461 gctgaacaga gaggacctgc tgcggaagca gcggaccttc gacaacggca gcatccccca
     2521 ccagatccac ctgggagagc tgcacgccat tctgcggcgg caggaagatt tttacccatt
     2581 cctgaaggac aaccgggaaa agatcgagaa gatcctgacc ttccgcatcc cctactacgt
     2641 gggccctctg gccaggggaa acagcagatt cgcctggatg accagaaaga gcgaggaaac
     2701 catcaccccc tggaacttcg aggaagtggt ggacaagggc gcttccgccc agagcttcat
     2761 cgagcggatg accaacttcg ataagaacct gcccaacgag aaggtgctgc ccaagcacag
     2821 cctgctgtac gagtacttca ccgtgtataa cgagctgacc aaagtgaaat acgtgaccga
     2881 gggaatgaga aagcccgcct tcctgagcgg cgagcagaaa aaggccatcg tggacctgct
     2941 gttcaagacc aaccggaaag tgaccgtgaa gcagctgaaa gaggactact tcaagaaaat
     3001 cgagtgcttc gactccgtgg aaatctccgg cgtggaagat cggttcaacg cctccctggg
     3061 cacataccac gatctgctga aaattatcaa ggacaaggac ttcctggaca atgaggaaaa
     3121 cgaggacatt ctggaagata tcgtgctgac cctgacactg tttgaggaca gagagatgat
     3181 cgaggaacgg ctgaaaacct atgcccacct gttcgacgac aaagtgatga agcagctgaa
     3241 gcggcggaga tacaccggct ggggcaggct gagccggaag ctgatcaacg gcatccggga
     3301 caagcagtcc ggcaagacaa tcctggattt cctgaagtcc gacggcttcg ccaacagaaa
     3361 cttcatgcag ctgatccacg acgacagcct gacctttaaa gaggacatcc agaaagccca
     3421 ggtgtccggc cagggcgata gcctgcacga gcacattgcc aatctggccg gcagccccgc
     3481 cattaagaag ggcatcctgc agacagtgaa ggtggtggac gagctcgtga aagtgatggg
     3541 ccggcacaag cccgagaaca tcgtgatcga aatggccaga gagaaccaga ccacccagaa
     3601 gggacagaag aacagccgcg agagaatgaa gcggatcgaa gagggcatca aagagctggg
     3661 cagccagatc ctgaaagaac accccgtgga aaacacccag ctgcagaacg agaagctgta
     3721 cctgtactac ctgcagaatg ggcgggatat gtacgtggac caggaactgg acatcaaccg
     3781 gctgtccgac tacgatgtgg acgctatcgt gcctcagagc tttctgaagg acgactccat
     3841 cgacaacaag gtgctgacca gaagcgacaa gaaccggggc aagagcgaca acgtgccctc
     3901 cgaagaggtc gtgaagaaga tgaagaacta ctggcggcag ctgctgaacg ccaagctgat
     3961 tacccagaga aagttcgaca atctgaccaa ggccgagaga ggcggcctga gcgaactgga
     4021 taaggccggc ttcatcaaga gacagctggt ggaaacccgg cagatcacaa agcacgtggc
     4081 acagatcctg gactcccgga tgaacactaa gtacgacgag aatgacaagc tgatccggga
     4141 agtgaaagtg atcaccctga agtccaagct ggtgtccgat ttccggaagg atttccagtt
     4201 ttacaaagtg cgcgagatca acaactacca ccacgcccac gacgcctacc tgaacgccgt
     4261 cgtgggaacc gccctgatca aaaagtaccc taagctggaa agcgagttcg tgtacggcga
     4321 ctacaaggtg tacgacgtgc ggaagatgat cgccaagagc gagcaggaaa tcggcaaggc
     4381 taccgccaag tacttcttct acagcaacat catgaacttt ttcaagaccg agattaccct
     4441 ggccaacggc gagatccgga agcggcctct gatcgagaca aacggcgaaa ccggggagat
     4501 cgtgtgggat aagggccggg attttgccac cgtgcggaaa gtgctgagca tgccccaagt
     4561 gaatatcgtg aaaaagaccg aggtgcagac aggcggcttc agcaaagagt ctatcctgcc
     4621 caagaggaac agcgataagc tgatcgccag aaagaaggac tgggacccta agaagtacgg
     4681 cggcttcgac agccccaccg tggcctattc tgtgctggtg gtggccaaag tggaaaaggg
     4741 caagtccaag aaactgaaga gtgtgaaaga gctgctgggg atcaccatca tggaaagaag
     4801 cagcttcgag aagaatccca tcgactttct ggaagccaag ggctacaaag aagtgaaaaa
     4861 ggacctgatc atcaagctgc ctaagtactc cctgttcgag ctggaaaacg gccggaagag
     4921 aatgctggcc tctgccggcg aactgcagaa gggaaacgaa ctggccctgc cctccaaata
     4981 tgtgaacttc ctgtacctgg ccagccacta tgagaagctg aagggctccc ccgaggataa
     5041 tgagcagaaa cagctgtttg tggaacagca caagcactac ctggacgaga tcatcgagca
     5101 gatcagcgag ttctccaaga gagtgatcct ggccgacgct aatctggaca aagtgctgtc
     5161 cgcctacaac aagcaccggg ataagcccat cagagagcag gccgagaata tcatccacct
     5221 gtttaccctg accaatctgg gagcccctgc cgccttcaag tactttgaca ccaccatcga
     5281 ccggaagagg tacaccagca ccaaagaggt gctggacgcc accctgatcc accagagcat
     5341 caccggcctg tacgagacac ggatcgacct gtctcagctg ggaggcgaca gccccaagaa
     5401 gaagagaaag gtggaggcca gcggtggagg aagtggaggt ggttcaggtg gaggatccgg
     5461 cgaagctgca ccctgtgact gtgatggagg tacacaaaaa gaaaaaggcc catattatac
     5521 acaccttggg gcaggaccaa gtgtggctgc tgtcagggag ctcatggaga ctaggtttgg
     5581 ccagaagggg aaggcaatcc ggattgagaa gatagtgttc acggggaagg aagggaagag
     5641 ctctcagggc tgcccggtcg ccaagtgggt gatcagaaga agtggtcctg aagagaagct
     5701 tatttgtttg gttcgtgagc gtgtagacca tcactgttcg acggctgtga tagttgtcct
     5761 tatcctgctg tgggaaggta tccctcgcct gatggctgac cgcctgtaca aagagctcac
     5821 tgagaacttg aggtcctaca gcggacatcc cacagaccga agatgtaccc tcaacaaaaa
     5881 gcgtacctgc acctgtcaag gcatcgaccc aaaaacctgc ggagcgtcct tctcctttgg
     5941 ctgttcgtgg agcatgtatt tcaacggctg taagtttggg aggagtgaaa accccagaaa
     6001 attcagactt gctccaaact accccttaca taactactat aagagaatta ctggaatgag
     6061 ttctgaagga agtgacgtga aaaccgggtg gatcattcca gaccgcaaga ccctcataag
     6121 cagagaggaa aaacagcttg aaaagaattt acaagaattg gctacagtat tagctccact
     6181 ttacaagcag atggctccag ttgcttatca aaatcaggtg gaatatgaag aagttgctgg
     6241 agactgtcga cttggaaatg aagaggggcg tcctttctct ggtgtcacct gttgcatgga
     6301 tttttgtgcc cattctcaca aggacattca caacatgcac aacggaagca ccgtggtgtg
     6361 tacgttgatt cgagcagatg gccgtgacac aaattgtccc gaggatgaac aactccacgt
     6421 cctgccacta taccggcttg cagacactga tgaatttggc tccgtggaag ggatgaaggc
     6481 caaaatcaaa tctggggcca tccaagtcaa tgggccaacc aggaagaggc gactacgttt
     6541 tactgagcct gttcctcgat gtgggaagag ggccaaaatg aagcagaacc acaataaatc
     6601 aggttcacac aacactaaga gcttttcatc agcctcatct acttctcacc tagtgaaaga
     6661 cgaatctaca gacttctgtc ccctgcaggc ttcctccgca gaaacatcta cctgtacgta
     6721 cagtaaaaca gcctcaggtg ggtttgcaga aacaagtagt attctccact gcacaatgcc
     6781 ttctggagca cacagtggtg ctaatgcagc tgctggggaa tgtactggaa cggtgcagcc
     6841 tgccgaggtg gctgctcatc ctcaccagtc tcttcccaca gccgattctc ccgttcatgc
     6901 tgagcctctc actagtccat ctgagcagct aacttctaac cagtcaaacc agcagctccc
     6961 tctcctcagc aattctcaga aactggcttc ctgtcaggtg gaagatgagc ggcaccctga
     7021 agcggatgag cctcagcacc ccgaggacga taacttgcct caacttgatg agttctggtc
     7081 agacagtgag gagatctacg ccgatccttc ctttggtggc gtggcgatag cacccattca
     7141 cggctcggtg ctcattgagt gcgctcggaa ggagcttcat gctaccacct ctttgcgctc
     7201 ccccaaacga ggggtccctt ttcgtgtgtc ccttgtattc taccagcaca aaagcctaaa
     7261 caagcctaat catggttttg atatcaacaa aattaagtgt aaatgcaaaa aagtaacgaa
     7321 aaaaaagccc gcagaccggg agtgtcctga tgtatccccc gaagccaatt tatcacacca
     7381 aattccttct cgagttgcat caaccttaac ccgagacaat gttgttaccg tgtccccata
     7441 ctctctcact catgttgcgg gaccctacaa tcgttgggtc taagaattcc tagagctcgc
     7501 tgatcagcct cgactgtgcc ttctagttgc cagccatctg ttgtttgccc ctcccccgtg
     7561 ccttccttga ccctggaagg tgccactccc actgtccttt cctaataaaa tgaggaaatt
     7621 gcatcgcatt gtctgagtag gtgtcattct attctggggg gtggggtggg gcaggacagc
     7681 aagggggagg attgggaaga gaatagcagg catgctgggg agcggccgca ggaaccccta
     7741 gtgatggagt tggccactcc ctctctgcgc gctcgctcgc tcactgaggc cgggcgacca
     7801 aaggtcgccc gacgcccggg ctttgcccgg gcggcctcag tgagcgagcg agcgcgcagc
     7861 tgcctgcagg ggcgcctgat gcggtatttt ctccttacgc atctgtgcgg tatttcacac
     7921 cgcatannnn nnnnnnnnnn nnnnnnnnnn nnnnnnnnnn nnnnnnnnnn nnnnnnnnnn
     7981 nnnnnnnnnn nnnnnnnnnn nnnnnnnnnn nnnnnnnnnn ntnnnnnnnn nnnnnnnnnn
     8041 nnnnnnnnnn nnnnnnnnnn nnnnnnnncn nnnnnnnnnn nnnnnnnnnn nnnnnnnnnn
     8101 nnnnnnnnnn nnnnnnnnnn nnnnnnnnnn nnnnnnnnnn nnnnnnnnnn nnnnnnnnnn
     8161 nnnnnnnnnn nnnnnnnnnn nnnnnnnnnn nnnnnnnnnn nnnnnnnnnn cctttgacgt
     8221 tggagtccac gttctttaat agtggactct tgttccaaac tggaacaaca ctcaactcta
     8281 tctcgggcta ttcttttgat ttataaggga ttttgccgat ttcggtctat tggttaaaaa
     8341 atgagctgat ttaacaaaaa tttaacgcga attttaacaa aatattaacg tttacaattt
     8401 tatggtgcac tctcagtaca atctgctctg atgccgcata gttaagccag ccccgacacc
     8461 cgccaacacc cgctgacgcg ccctgacggg cttgtctgct cccggcatcc gcttacagac
     8521 aagctgtgac cgtctccggg agctgcatgt gtcagaggtt ttcaccgtca tcaccgaaac
     8581 gcgcgagacg aaagggcctc gtgatacgcc tatttttata ggttaatgtc atgataataa
     8641 tggtttctta gacgtcaggt ggcacttttc ggggaaatgt gcgcggaacc cctatttgtt
     8701 tatttttcta aatacattca aatatgtatc cgctcatgag acaataaccc tgataaatgc
     8761 ttcaataata ttgaaaaagg aagagtatga gtattcaaca tttccgtgtc gcccttattc
     8821 ccttttttgc ggcattttgc cttcctgttt ttgctcaccc agaaacgctg gtgaaagtaa
     8881 aagatgctga agatcagttg ggtgcacgag tgggttacat cgaactggat ctcaacagcg
     8941 gtaagatcct tgagagtttt cgccccgaag aacgttttcc aatgatgagc acttttaaag
     9001 ttctgctatg tggcgcggta ttatcccgta ttgacgccgg gcaagagcaa ctcggtcgcc
     9061 gcatacacta ttctcagaat gacttggttg agtactcacc agtcacagaa aagcatctta
     9121 cggatggcat gacagtaaga gaattatgca gtgctgccat aaccatgagt gataacactg
     9181 cggccaactt acttctgaca acgatcggag gaccgaagga gctaaccgct tttttgcaca
     9241 acatggggga tcatgtaact cgccttgatc gttgggaacc ggagctgaat gaagccatac
     9301 caaacgacga gcgtgacacc acgatgcctg tagcaatggc aacaacgttg cgcaaactat
     9361 taactggcga actacttact ctagcttccc ggcaacaatt aatagactgg atggaggcgg
     9421 ataaagttgc aggaccactt ctgcgctcgg cccttccggc tggctggttt attgctgata
     9481 aatctggagc cggtgagcgt ggaagccgcg gtatcattgc agcactgggg ccagatggta
     9541 agccctcccg tatcgtagtt atctacacga cggggagtca ggcaactatg gatgaacgaa
     9601 atagacagat cgctgagata ggtgcctcac tgattaagca ttggtaactg tcagaccaag
     9661 tttactcata tatactttag attgatttaa aacttcattt ttaatttaaa aggatctagg
     9721 tgaagatcct ttttgataat ctcatgacca aaatccctta acgtgagttt tcgttccact
     9781 gagcgtcaga ccccgtagaa aagatcaaag gatcttcttg agatcctttt tttctgcgcg
     9841 taatctgctg cttgcaaaca aaaaaaccac cgctaccagc ggtggtttgt ttgccggatc
     9901 aagagctacc aactcttttt ccgaaggtaa ctggcttcag cagagcgcag ataccaaata
     9961 ctgttcttct agtgtagccg tagttaggcc accacttcaa gaactctgta gcaccgccta
    10021 catacctcgc tctgctaatc ctgttaccag tggctgctgc cagtggcgat aagtcgtgtc
    10081 ttaccgggtt ggactcaaga cgatagttac cggataaggc gcagcggtcg ggctgaacgg
    10141 ggggttcgtg cacacagccc agcttggagc gaacgaccta caccgaactg agatacctac
    10201 agcgtgagct atgagaaagc gccacgcttc ccgaagggag aaaggcggac aggtatccgg
    10261 taagcggcag ggtcggaaca ggagagcgca cgagggagct tccaggggga aacgcctggt
    10321 atctttatag tcctgtcggg tttcgccacc tctgacttga gcgtcgattt ttgtgatgct
    10381 cgtcaggggg gcggagccta tggaaaaacg ccagcaacgc ggccttttta cggttcctgg
    10441 ccttttgctg gccttttgct cacatgt
//
