>Addgene plasmid #83340 | pdCas9-Tet1-CD | addgene partial sequence | sequence record 160524 | LKO1_5 5'-GACTATCATATGCTTACCGT-3'
ATATATCTTGTGGAAAGGACGAAACACCGGGTCTTCGAGAAGACCTGTTTTAGAGCTAGGCCAACATGAG
GATCACCCATGTCTGCAGGGCCTAGCAAGTTAAAATAAGGCTAGTCCGTTATCAACTTGGCCAACATGAG
GATCACCCATGTCTGCAGGGCCAAGTGGCACCGAGTCGGTGCTTTTTTGGTACCCGTTACATAACTTACG
GTAAATGGCCCGCCTGGCTGACCGCCCAACGACCCCCGCCCATTGACGTCAATAGTAACGCCAATAGGGA
CTTTCCATTGACGTCAATGGGTGGAGTATTTACGGTAAACTGCCCACTTGGCAGTACATCAAGTGTATCA
TATGCCAAGTACGCCCCCTATTGACGTCAATGACGGTAAATGGCCCGCCTGGCATTGTGCCCAGTACATG
ACCTTATGGGACTTTCCTACTTGGCAGTACATCTACGTATTAGTCATCGCTATTACCATGGTCGAGGTGA
GCCCCACGTTCTGCTTCACTCTCCCCATCTCCCCCCCCTCCCCACCCCCAATTTTGTATT
